Addgene plasmid #91713: pXSE901B
Purpose: (Empty Backbone) CRISPR/Cas9-mediated base editing in dicots. Contains Cas9(D10A) under CaMV 35S promoter and empty gRNA scaffold, Bar resistance
Depositing lab: Qi-Jun Chen. Depositing organization: China Agricultural University. Publication: CRISPR/Cas9-mediated base-editing system efficiently generates gain-of-function mutations in Arabidopsis. Chen Y, Wang Z, Ni H, Xu Y, Chen Q, Jiang L. Sci China Life Sci. 2017 Mar 16. doi: 10.1007/s11427-017-9021-5. PubMed 28303459.
Backbone
  Vector backbone: pCambia
  Vector type: Plant Expression
  Selectable markers: Basta
Growth in bacteria
  Bacterial resistance: Kanamycin, 50 μg/mL
  Growth temperature: 37°C
  Growth strain: DH5alpha
  Copy number: High Copy
Gene/Insert
  Gene/Insert name: None
Terms and licenses: Academic/Nonprofit Terms; Industry Terms: Not Available to Industry
How to cite: pXSE901B was a gift from Qi-Jun Chen (Addgene plasmid # 91713 ; http://n2t.net/addgene:91713 ; RRID:Addgene_91713)
