[The description below was written by a language model from this plasmid's Addgene catalogue record and pLannotate feature annotations shown in this document.]
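Description:
pXSE901B is a pCambia-based binary T-DNA vector of about 17 kb, supplied as an empty backbone for CRISPR/Cas9-mediated cytosine base editing in dicot plants. Outside the T-DNA borders it carries the usual pCambia maintenance functions: a kanamycin resistance gene (aphA-3) for bacterial selection, a high-copy ColE1/pMB1-type origin with the pBR322 bom region for propagation in E. coli, and the pVS1 oriV with RepA and StaA, which support replication and stable maintenance in Agrobacterium.

Between the nopaline-type right and left border repeats lie three functional units. The editor is driven by an enhanced CaMV 35S promoter followed by a TEV-type 5' leader element. It is annotated as a fusion of rat APOBEC1 cytidine deaminase, Streptococcus pyogenes Cas9 (stated in the catalogue to be the D10A nickase) and the phage PBS2 uracil-DNA glycosylase inhibitor, terminated by the pea rbcS-E9 terminator. In this arrangement the nickase targets the deaminase to the protospacer, where cytosines are converted to uracil, while UGI blocks uracil excision so that C-to-T changes are retained.

Upstream sits an empty S. pyogenes gRNA scaffold preceded by a spectinomycin/streptomycin resistance segment (aadA, with Pc promoter and gentamicin-gene fragments), which probably acts as a replaceable stuffer when a target spacer is cloned in. The promoter driving the gRNA is not annotated in the feature table. A second enhanced 35S promoter drives the bar gene with a CaMV poly(A) signal, conferring Basta (phosphinothricin) resistance for selecting transformed plants. The associated publication used this system to generate gain-of-function mutations in Arabidopsis.
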