Features (pLannotate 1.2.2; 25 found; start..end, strand, type, name):
      1..25      -  misc_feature   RB T-DNA repeat: right border repeat from nopaline C58 T-DNA
     91..245     -  CDS            lacZα (fragment): LacZα fragment of β-galactosidase; lacZ fragment
    695..718     +  promoter       Pc promoter (fragment): intI1 (promoter lies within the coding sequence); class 1 integron promoter
    894..950     +  CDS            GmR (fragment): gentamycin acetyltransferase; aacC1; confers resistance to gentamycin
    961..1748    +  CDS            SmR (fragment): aminoglycoside adenylyltransferase (Murphy, 1985); aadA; confers resistance to spectinomycin and streptomycin
   1900..1975    +  misc_RNA       gRNA scaffold: guide RNA scaffold for the Streptococcus pyogenes CRISPR/Cas9 system
   2167..2187    -  misc_feature   MCS (fragment): pUC18/19 multiple cloning site
   2262..2933    +  promoter       CaMV 35S promoter (enhanced): cauliflower mosaic virus 35S promoter with a duplicated enhancer region
   2964..3000    +  ncRNA          PK1-TEV CVMV: Accession: RF01102 - 5'-leader pseudoknot of TEV/CVMV
   3083..3769    +  CDS            Apobec1: ABEC1_RAT - Experimental evidence at protein level: Swiss-Prot protein existence level 1. Catalytic component of the apolipoprotein B mRNA editing enzyme complex which is responsible for the postranscriptional editing of a CAA codon for Gln to a UAA codon for stop in the APOB mRNA. May also play a role in the epigenetic regulation of gene expression by participating in DNA demethylation. From Rattus norvegicus (Rat).
   3818..7918    +  CDS            cas9: CAS9_STRP1 - Also known as csn1 From Streptococcus pyogenes serotype M1.
   7931..8179    +  CDS            UGI: UNGI_BPPB2 - Experimental evidence at protein level: Swiss-Prot protein existence level 1. This protein binds specifically and reversibly to the host uracil-DNA glycosylase, preventing removal of uracil residues from PBS2 DNA by the host uracil-excision repair system. From Bacillus phage PBS2 (Bacteriophage PBS2).
   8222..8854    +  terminator     E9 terminator: terminator and polyadenylation signal from the pea rbcS-E9 gene
   8969..9638    +  promoter       CaMV 35S promoter (enhanced): cauliflower mosaic virus 35S promoter with a duplicated enhancer region
   9898..10446   +  CDS            bar: PAT_STRHY - Experimental evidence at protein level: Swiss-Prot protein existence level 1. Inactivates phosphinothricin (PPT) by transfer of an acetyl group from acetyl CoA. Can also acetylate demethylphosphinothricin but not PTT or glutamate. This enzyme is an effector of phosphinothricin tripeptide (PTT or bialaphos) resistance. From Streptomyces hygroscopicus. Introduced by genetic manipulation and expressed in glufosinate-tolerant maize by Dekalb Genetics.
  10521..10680   +  polyA_signal   CaMV poly(A) signal (fragment): cauliflower mosaic virus polyadenylation signal
  10749..10773   -  misc_feature   LB T-DNA repeat: left border repeat from nopaline C58 T-DNA
  11198..11992   +  CDS            KanR: aminoglycoside phosphotransferase; aphA-3; confers resistance to kanamycin
  12079..12667   +  rep_origin     ori: high-copy-number ColE1/pMB1/pBR322/pUC origin of replication
  12853..12993   -  misc_feature   bom: basis of mobility region from pBR322
  13095..13134   -  CDS            rop (fragment): Rop protein, which maintains plasmids at low copy number; rop
  13337..13531   -  rep_origin     pVS1 oriV: origin of replication for the Pseudomonas plasmid pVS1 (Heeb et al., 2000)
  13597..14670   -  CDS            pVS1 RepA: replication protein from the Pseudomonas plasmid pVS1 (Heeb et al., 2000)
  15099..15728   -  CDS            pVS1 StaA: stability protein from the Pseudomonas plasmid pVS1 (Heeb et al., 2000)
  16288..16689   -  CDS            Y4CG_SINFN (fragment): Protein inferred from homology: Swiss-Prot protein existence level 3. From Sinorhizobium fredii (strain NBRC 101917 / NGR234).
>Addgene plasmid #91713 | pXSE901B | addgene full sequence | sequence record 180059 | Addgene NGS Result
GTTTACCCGCCAATATATCCTGTCAAACACTGATAGTTTAAACTGAAGGCGGGAAACGACAATCTGATCC
AAGCTCAAGCTGCTCTAGCATTCGCCATTCAGGCTGCGCAACTGTTGGGAAGGGCGATCGGTGCGGGCCT
CTTCGCTATTACGCCAGCTGGCGAAAGGGGGATGTGCTGCAAGGCGATTAAGTTGGGTAACGCCAGGGTT
TTCCCAGTCACGACGTTGTAAAACGACGGCCAGTGCCAAGCTTCGACTTGCCTTCCGCACAATACATCAT
TTCTTCTTAGCTTTTTTTCTTCTTCTTCGTTCATACAGTTTTTTTTTGTTTATCAGCTTACATTTTCTTG
AACCGTAGCTTTCGTTTTCTTCTTTTTAACTTTCCATTCGGAGTTTTTGTATCTTGTTTCATAGTTTGTC
CCAGGATTAGAATGATTAGGCATCGAACCTTCAAGAATTTGATTGAATAAAACATCTTCATTCTTAAGAT
ATGAAGATAATCTTCAAAAGGCCCCTGGGAATCTGAAAGAAGAGAAGCAGGCCCATTTATATGGGAAAGA
ACAATAGTATTTCTTATATAGGCCCATTTAAGTTGAAAACAATCTTCAAAAGTCCCACATCGCTTAGATA
AGAAAACGAAGCTGAGTTTATATACAGCTAGAGTCGAAGTAGTGATTGGGAGACCAACCCAGTGGACATA
AGCCTGTTCGGTTCGTAAGCTGTAATGCAAGTAGCGTATGCGCTCACGCAACTGGTCCAGAACCTTGACC
GAACGCAGCGGTGGTAACGGCGCAGTGGCGGTTTTCATGGCTTGTTATGACTGTTTTTTTGGGGTACAGT
CTATGCCTCGGGCATCCAAGCAGCAAGCGCGTTACGCCGTGGGTCGATGTTTGATGTTATGGAGCAGCAA
CGATGTTACGCAGCAGGGCAGTCGCCCTAAAACAAAGTTAAACATCATGGGGGAAGCGGTGATCGCCGAA
GTATCGACTCAACTATCAGAGGTAGTTGGCGTCATCGAGCGCCATCTCGAACCGACGTTGCTGGCCGTAC
ATTTGTACGGCTCCGCAGTGGATGGCGGCCTGAAGCCACACAGTGATATTGATTTGCTGGTTACGGTGAC
CGTAAGGCTTGATGAAACAACGCGGCGAGCTTTGATCAACGACCTTTTGGAAACTTCGGCTTCCCCTGGA
GAGAGCGAGATTCTCCGCGCTGTAGAAGTCACCATTGTTGTGCACGACGACATCATTCCGTGGCGTTATC
CAGCTAAGCGCGAACTGCAATTTGGAGAATGGCAGCGCAATGACATTCTTGCAGGTATCTTCGAGCCAGC
CACGATCGACATTGATCTGGCTATCTTGCTGACAAAAGCAAGAGAACATAGCGTTGCCTTGGTAGGTCCA
GCGGCGGAGGAACTCTTTGATCCGGTTCCTGAACAGGATCTATTTGAGGCGCTAAATGAAACCTTAACGC
TATGGAACTCGCCGCCCGACTGGGCTGGCGATGAGCGAAATGTAGTGCTTACGTTGTCCCGCATTTGGTA
CAGCGCAGTAACCGGCAAAATCGCGCCGAAGGATGTCGCTGCCGACTGGGCAATGGAGCGCCTGCCGGCC
CAGTATCAGCCCGTCATACTTGAAGCTAGACAGGCTTATCTTGGACAAGAAGAAGATCGCTTGGCCTCGC
GCGCAGATCAGTTGGAAGAATTTGTCCACTACGTGAAAGGCGAGATCACCAAGGTAGTCGGCAAATAATG
TCTAGCTAGAAATTCGTTCAAGCCGACGCCGCTTCGCGGCGCGGCTTAACTCAAGCGTTAGATGCACTAA
GCACATAATTGCTCACAGCCAAACTATCAGGTCAAGTCTGCTTTTATTATTTTTAAGCGTGCATAATAAG
CCGGTCTCGGTTTTAGAGCTAGAAATAGCAAGTTAAAATAAGGCTAGTCCGTTATCAACTTGAAAAAGTG
GCACCGAGTCGGTGCTTTTTTTTGCAAAATTTTCCAGATCGATTTCTTCTTCCTCTGTTCTTCGGCGTTC
AATTTCTGGGGTTTTCTCTTCGTTTTCTGTAACTGAAACCTAAAATTTGACCTAAAAAAAATCTCAAATA
ATATGATTCAGTGGTTTTGTACTTTTCAGTTAGTTGAGTTTTGCAGTTCCGATGAGATAAACCAATAAGC
TTGCATGCCTGCAGGTCAACATGGTGGAGCACGACACACTTGTCTACTCCAAAAATATCAAAGATACAGT
CTCAGAAGACCAAAGGGCAATTGAGACTTTTCAACAAAGGGTAATATCCGGAAACCTCCTCGGATTCCAT
TGCCCAGCTATCTGTCACTTTATTGTGAAGATAGTGGAAAAGGAAGGTGGCTCCTACAAATGCCATCATT
GCGATAAAGGAAAGGCCATCGTTGAAGATGCCTCTGCCGACAGTGGTCCCAAAGATGGACCCCCACCCAC
GAGGAGCATCGTGGAAAAAGAAGACGTTCCAACCACGTCTTCAAAGCAAGTGGATTGATGTGATAACATG
GTGGAGCACGACACACTTGTCTACTCCAAAAATATCAAAGATACAGTCTCAGAAGACCAAAGGGCAATTG
AGACTTTTCAACAAAGGGTAATATCCGGAAACCTCCTCGGATTCCATTGCCCAGCTATCTGTCACTTTAT
TGTGAAGATAGTGGAAAAGGAAGGTGGCTCCTACAAATGCCATCATTGCGATAAAGGAAAGGCCATCGTT
GAAGATGCCTCTGCCGACAGTGGTCCCAAAGATGGACCCCCACCCACGAGGAGCATCGTGGAAAAAGAAG
ACGTTCCAACCACGTCTTCAAAGCAAGTGGATTGATGTGATATCTCCACTGACGTAAGGGATGACGCACA
ATCCCACTATCCTTCGCAAGACCCTTCCTCTATATAAGGAAGTTCATTTCATTTGGAGAGGACCTCGACC
TCAACACAACATATACAAAACAAACGAATCTCAAGCAATCAAGCATTCTACTTCTATTGCAGCAATTTAA
ATCATTTCTTTTAAAGCAAAAGCAATTTTCTGAAAATTTTCACCATTTACGAACGATACTCGAGTAATCT
AGATGTCTTCCGAGACAGGACCGGTTGCCGTCGACCCTACTCTTAGAAGGCGCATTGAGCCACACGAGTT
CGAGGTGTTCTTCGATCCGAGAGAGCTGAGGAAGGAGACTTGCCTCCTTTACGAGATCAATTGGGGCGGA
AGGCACTCTATTTGGCGCCATACCTCCCAGAACACAAATAAGCATGTGGAGGTTAATTTCATCGAGAAGT
TCACTACCGAGAGGTACTTCTGCCCAAACACACGCTGCAGCATCACTTGGTTCCTTAGCTGGTCACCGTG
CGGAGAGTGCTCTCGCGCCATTACAGAGTTCCTGTCCAGATACCCGCACGTTACTCTTTTCATCTACATT
GCCAGACTGTACCACCATGCGGATCCTCGCAACAGACAGGGTCTTAGGGACCTGATCAGCTCAGGCGTCA
CCATCCAGATTATGACAGAGCAGGAGTCTGGATACTGCTGGCGCAACTTCGTGAATTACTCTCCTTCCAA
TGAGGCTCACTGGCCAAGATACCCGCATCTGTGGGTCAGGCTCTACGTGCTCGAGCTTTACTGCATCATT
CTTGGTCTGCCTCCATGCCTCAACATCCTTAGAAGGAAGCAGCCACAGCTCACATTCTTCACTATTGCCC
TTCAGTCTTGCCACTACCAGAGGCTTCCGCCTCATATTCTGTGGGCGACTGGCCTCAAGAGCGGCTCAGA
GACTCCGGGAACATCTGAGTCCGCTACTCCTGAGTCTGACAAGAAGTACTCCATCGGACTCGCCATTGGT
ACTAACTCCGTTGGATGGGCGGTCATCACCGATGAGTACAAGGTGCCTAGCAAGAAGTTCAAGGTTCTTG
GTAACACAGACAGACACTCAATCAAGAAGAATCTGATTGGTGCTCTGCTCTTCGATTCTGGAGAGACTGC
CGAGGCTACCAGGCTCAAGAGAACCGCCCGCAGAAGGTACACACGCAGAAAGAATAGGATCTGCTACCTT
CAGGAGATTTTCTCTAACGAGATGGCTAAGGTTGATGACAGCTTCTTCCATCGCCTTGAGGAGTCATTCC
TGGTCGAGGAGGACAAGAAGCACGAGAGACATCCTATCTTCGGTAACATTGTCGATGAGGTGGCCTACCA
CGAGAAGTACCCAACTATCTACCATCTTAGGAAGAAGCTGGTGGATAGCACCGACAAGGCGGATCTCCGC
CTTATCTACCTGGCTCTCGCCCACATGATTAAGTTCAGAGGCCATTTCCTCATCGAGGGCGATCTCAACC
CAGATAATTCAGACGTCGATAAGCTCTTCATCCAGCTTGTGCAGACATACAATCAGCTTTTCGAGGAGAA
CCCGATTAATGCGAGCGGTGTTGATGCGAAGGCTATCCTGTCAGCTAGACTCAGCAAGTCAAGGCGCCTG
GAGAACCTCATCGCCCAGCTGCCAGGCGAGAAGAAGAACGGTCTTTTCGGCAATCTGATTGCGCTTTCTC
TGGGACTCACCCCGAACTTCAAGTCCAATTTCGACCTGGCTGAGGATGCCAAGCTCCAGCTGTCTAAGGA
TACATACGATGACGATCTCGACAACCTTCTGGCTCAGATCGGCGACCAGTACGCCGATCTCTTCCTTGCT
GCCAAGAATCTTAGCGATGCCATCCTCCTTTCAGACATTCTGAGAGTTAACACTGAGATTACCAAGGCTC
CGCTGTCTGCCTCCATGATCAAGAGATACGATGAGCACCATCAGGACCTCACTCTGCTCAAGGCGCTGGT
CCGCCAGCAGCTCCCTGAGAAGTACAAGGAGATCTTCTTCGACCAGTCTAAGAACGGCTACGCGGGTTAC
ATTGATGGTGGCGCTAGCCAGGAGGAGTTCTACAAGTTCATCAAGCCAATTCTGGAGAAGATGGATGGCA
CTGAGGAGCTTCTGGTCAAGCTCAATAGGGAGGATCTCCTTAGGAAGCAGCGCACCTTCGACAACGGATC
TATCCCTCACCAGATTCATCTTGGAGAGCTGCACGCCATCCTCAGAAGGCAGGAGGATTTCTACCCATTC
CTTAAGGACAACCGCGAGAAGATCGAGAAGATTCTGACTTTCAGAATCCCTTACTACGTTGGCCCGCTCG
CTAGAGGCAACTCTAGGTTCGCGTGGATGACCAGGAAGTCAGAGGAGACTATCACCCCTTGGAACTTCGA
GGAGGTGGTTGACAAGGGAGCCAGCGCGCAGTCATTCATTGAGCGCATGACTAATTTCGATAAGAACCTG
CCTAATGAGAAGGTCCTCCCAAAGCATAGCCTGCTCTACGAGTACTTCACTGTGTACAACGAGCTTACCA
AGGTGAAGTATGTGACAGAGGGCATGCGCAAGCCGGCTTTCCTTTCAGGAGAGCAGAAGAAGGCCATCGT
GGATCTTCTGTTCAAGACTAATAGAAAGGTCACCGTGAAGCAGCTGAAGGAGGATTACTTCAAGAAGATT
GAGTGCTTCGACTCTGTTGAGATCTCCGGTGTCGAGGATAGGTTCAACGCTTCCCTCGGCACCTACCACG
ACCTCCTTAAGATCATTAAGGACAAGGATTTCCTGGATAACGAGGAGAATGAGGACATCCTCGAGGATAT
TGTGCTGACACTCACTCTTTTCGAGGACAGGGAGATGATCGAGGAGCGCCTTAAGACATACGCGCATCTG
TTCGACGATAAGGTTATGAAGCAGCTCAAGCGCAGAAGGTACACTGGATGGGGTAGACTCTCTAGGAAGC
TCATCAACGGCATCAGAGATAAGCAGTCTGGCAAGACTATTCTCGATTTCCTTAAGTCCGACGGCTTCGC
TAACAGGAATTTCATGCAGCTCATTCACGACGATTCTCTTACTTTCAAGGAGGACATCCAGAAGGCGCAG
GTTAGCGGCCAGGGAGATTCACTGCACGAGCATATCGCGAACCTCGCTGGCTCCCCTGCTATCAAGAAGG
GCATCCTCCAGACCGTTAAGGTCGTGGATGAGCTGGTTAAGGTCATGGGCAGACATAAGCCAGAGAACAT
CGTCATTGAGATGGCCAGGGAGAATCAGACAACTCAGAAGGGACAGAAGAACTCTAGGGAGCGCATGAAG
AGAATCGAGGAGGGTATTAAGGAGCTTGGCTCCCAGATCCTGAAGGAGCACCCGGTGGAGAACACACAGC
TGCAGAATGAGAAGCTGTACCTCTACTACCTCCAGAATGGCCGCGACATGTATGTGGATCAGGAGCTTGA
CATTAACAGACTTTCTGACTACGATGTGGACCATATCGTTCCACAGTCTTTCCTTAAGGACGATTCCATT
GATAATAAGGTGCTGACTAGATCCGATAAGAACAGGGGAAAGTCTGACAATGTTCCGTCCGAGGAGGTTG
TCAAGAAGATGAAGAACTACTGGAGGCAGCTGCTCAATGCTAAGCTCATCACCCAGAGGAAGTTCGACAA
CCTTACAAAGGCCGAGCGCGGAGGTCTGAGCGAGCTTGATAAGGCGGGTTTCATTAAGAGACAGCTCGTT
GAGACAAGGCAGATCACTAAGCACGTCGCCCAGATTCTTGACTCAAGGATGAACACCAAGTACGACGAGA
ATGATAAGCTGATCCGCGAGGTGAAGGTTATTACACTGAAGAGCAAGCTCGTTTCAGATTTCAGAAAGGA
CTTCCAGTTCTACAAGGTCAGGGAGATCAACAATTACCACCATGCCCATGATGCGTACCTCAACGCGGTG
GTTGGTACTGCTCTTATTAAGAAGTACCCGAAGCTGGAGTCTGAGTTCGTGTACGGCGATTACAAGGTGT
ACGACGTTAGAAAGATGATCGCTAAGAGCGAGCAGGAGATTGGCAAGGCTACCGCCAAGTACTTCTTCTA
CTCAAACATTATGAATTTCTTCAAGACAGAGATCACTCTCGCGAACGGCGAGATCAGAAAGAGGCCACTT
ATTGAGACTAACGGCGAGACAGGAGAGATCGTCTGGGATAAGGGTCGCGACTTCGCTACTGTCAGAAAGG
TGCTCTCTATGCCGCAGGTTAATATTGTCAAGAAGACTGAGGTGCAGACCGGCGGATTCTCTAAGGAGTC
CATTCTCCCTAAGAGGAACTCCGACAAGCTCATCGCCCGCAAGAAGGATTGGGACCCTAAGAAGTACGGT
GGCTTCGATAGCCCAACCGTCGCTTACTCAGTGCTTGTCGTGGCCAAGGTCGAGAAGGGAAAGAGCAAGA
AGCTGAAGTCAGTGAAGGAGCTTCTGGGTATCACAATTATGGAGAGGTCTTCCTTCGAGAAGAATCCTAT
CGACTTCCTCGAGGCGAAGGGCTACAAGGAGGTTAAGAAGGATCTTATCATTAAGCTGCCAAAGTACTCA
CTTTTCGAGCTGGAGAACGGACGCAAGAGAATGCTGGCGTCTGCTGGAGAGCTTCAGAAGGGTAATGAGC
TTGCTCTGCCGTCTAAGTATGTGAACTTCCTCTACCTTGCCTCTCATTACGAGAAGCTCAAGGGCTCCCC
TGAGGACAACGAGCAGAAGCAGCTGTTCGTCGAGCAGCACAAGCATTACCTCGATGAGATCATTGAGCAG
ATTAGCGAGTTCTCAAAGAGAGTGATCCTCGCCGATGCGAATCTCGACAAGGTTCTTAGCGCGTACAACA
AGCACCGCGATAAGCCAATCAGAGAGCAGGCTGAGAATATCATTCATCTCTTCACCCTTACAAACCTGGG
TGCTCCGGCGGCTTTCAAGTACTTCGATACCACAATTGACAGGAAGCGCTACACTTCAACCAAGGAGGTG
CTGGACGCCACCCTCATCCACCAGTCTATTACTGGCCTCTACGAGACTAGGATCGATCTCTCCCAGCTTG
GTGGTGACTCTGGCGGATCCACCAACCTCAGCGATATCATTGAGAAGGAGACAGGCAAGCAGCTTGTTAT
CCAGGAGTCAATTCTGATGCTCCCGGAGGAGGTGGAGGAGGTTATTGGCAATAAGCCTGAGTCTGATATC
CTCGTGCATACTGCCTACGATGAGAGCACCGACGAGAACGTTATGCTCCTTACATCAGACGCGCCTGAGT
ACAAGCCTTGGGCTCTCGTCATTCAGGATTCCAACGGAGAGAATAAGATCAAGATGCTTAGCGGTGGCTC
TCCTAAGAAGAAGAGAAAGGTGTGAGCTCAGAGCTTTCGTTCGTATCATCGGTTTCGACAACGTTCGTCA
AGTTCAATGCATCAGTTTCATTGCGCACACACCAGAATCCTACTGAGTTTGAGTATTATGGCATTGGGAA
AACTGTTTTTCTTGTACCATTTGTTGTGCTTGTAATTTACTGTGTTTTTTATTCGGTTTTCGCTATCGAA
CTGTGAAATGGAAATGGATGGAGAAGAGTTAATGAATGATATGGTCCTTTTGTTCATTCTCAAATTAATA
TTATTTGTTTTTTCTCTTATTTGTTGTGTGTTGAATTTGAAATTATAAGAGATATGCAAACATTTTGTTT
TGAGTAAAAATGTGTCAAATCGTGGCCTCTAATGACCGAAGTTAATATGAGGAGTAAAACACTTGTAGTT
GTACCATTATGCTTATTCACTAGGCAACAAATATATTTTCAGACCTAGAAAAGCTGCAAATGTTACTGAA
TACAAGTATGTCCTCTTGTGTTTTAGACATTTATGAACTTTCCTTTATGTAATTTTCCAGAATCCTTGTC
AGATTCTAATCATTGCTTTATAATTATAGTTATACTCATGGATTTGTAGTTGAGTATGAAAATATTTTTT
AATGCATTTTATGACTTGCCAATTGATTGACAACGAATTCGAGGCGGTTTGCGTATTGGCTAGAGCAGCT
TGCCAACATGGTGGAGCACGACACTCTCGTCTACTCCAAGAATATCAAAGATACAGTCTCAGAAGACCAA
AGGGCTATTGAGACTTTTCAACAAAGGGTAATATCGGGAAACCTCCTCGGATTCCATTGCCCAGCTATCT
GTCACTTCATCAAAAGGACAGTAGAAAAGGAAGGTGGCACCTACAAATGCCATCATTGCGATAAAGGAAA
GGCTATCGTTCAAGATGCCTCTGCCGACAGTGGTCCCAAAGATGGACCCCCACCCACGAGGAGCATCGTG
GAAAAAGAAGACGTTCCAACCACGTCTTCAAAGCAAGTGGATTGATGTGAACATGGTGGAGCACGACACT
CTCGTCTACTCCAAGAATATCAAAGATACAGTCTCAGAAGACCAAAGGGCTATTGAGACTTTTCAACAAA
GGGTAATATCGGGAAACCTCCTCGGATTCCATTGCCCAGCTATCTGTCACTTCATCAAAAGGACAGTAGA
AAAGGAAGGTGGCACCTACAAATGCCATCATTGCGATAAAGGAAAGGCTATCGTTCAAGATGCCTCTGCC
GACAGTGGTCCCAAAGATGGACCCCCACCCACGAGGAGCATCGTGGAAAAAGAAGACGTTCCAACCACGT
CTTCAAAGCAAGTGGATTGATGTGATATCTCCACTGACGTAAGGGATGACGCACAATCCCACTATCCTTC
GCAAGACCCTTCCTCTATATAAGGAAGTTCATTTCATTTGGAGAGGACCTCGACACCATCTTCCACACAC
TCAAGCCACACTATTGGAGAACACACAGGGACAACACACCATAAGATCCAAGGGAGGCCACCGCCGCCGC
GCCGGTAACCACCCCGCCCCTCTCCTCTTTCTTTCTCCGTTTGATCTTTCTTTCTTCTTTTTGTGGGTAG
AATTTGAATCCCTCAGCATTGTTCATCGGTAGTTTTTCTTTTCATGATTTGTGACAAATGCAGCCTCGTG
CGGAGCTTTTTTGTAGGTAGAAGCTAGATGAGCCCCGAGAGGAGGCCAGCGGACATTAGGAGGGCGACTG
AGGCGGATATGCCAGCCGTCTGCACCATCGTCAATCACTACATCGAAACCTCCACGGTGAACTTCAGGAC
AGAGCCGCAGGAGCCCCAGGAGTGGACTGACGATCTCGTCCGCCTGAGGGAGCGCTACCCGTGGCTCGTC
GCTGAGGTTGACGGCGAGGTGGCTGGGATCGCTTACGCTGGCCCCTGGAAGGCGCGCAATGCTTACGATT
GGACCGCCGAGAGCACGGTTTACGTGTCGCCAAGGCACCAGAGGACCGGCCTCGGGTCAACACTGTACAC
TCATCTCCTGAAGTCCCTGGAGGCTCAGGGCTTCAAGAGCGTGGTCGCCGTTATTGGCCTGCCAAACGAC
CCTTCTGTGCGGATGCACGAGGCCCTCGGCTACGCTCCACGCGGGATGCTGAGGGCTGCTGGCTTCAAGC
ACGGGAATTGGCATGACGTGGGCTTCTGGCAGCTCGATTTCTCGCTGCCGGTCCCGCCGAGGCCGGTGCT
CCCCGTCACGGAGATCTAGCTCGATCGAGCGGCCATGCTAGAGTCCGCAAAAATCACCAGTCTCTCTCTA
CAAATCTATCTCTCTCTATTTTTCTCCAGAATAATGTGTGAGTAGTTCCCAGATAAGGGAATTAGGGTTC
TTATAGGGTTTCGCTCATGTGTTGAGCATATAAGAAACCCTTAGTATGTATTTGTATTTGTAAAATACTT
CTATCAATAAAATTTCTAATTCCTAAAACCAAAATCCAGTGACCTACTAGTAATTCAGTACATTAAAAAC
GTCCGCAATGTGTTATTAAGTTGTCTAAGCGTCAATTTGTTTACACCACAATATATCCTGCCACCAGCCA
GCCAACAGCTCCCCGACCGGCAGCTCGGCACAAAATCACCACTCGATACAGGCAGCCCATCAGTCCGGGA
CGGCGTCAGCGGGAGAGCCGTTGTAAGGCGGCAGACTTTGCTCATGTTACCGATGCTATTCGGAAGAACG
GCAACTAAGCTGCCGGGTTTGAAACACGGATGATCTCGCGGAGGGTAGCATGTTGATTGTAACGATGACA
GAGCGTTGCTGCCTGTGATCACCGCGGTTTCAAAATCGGCTCCGTCGATACTATGTTATACGCCAACTTT
GAAAACAACTTTGAAAAAGCTGTTTTCTGGTATTTAAGGTTTTAGAATGCAAGGAACAGTGAATTGGAGT
TCGTCTTGTTATAATTAGCTTCTTGGGGTATCTTTAAATACTGTAGAAAAGAGGAAGGAAATAATAAATG
GCTAAAATGAGAATATCACCGGAATTGAAAAAACTGATCGAAAAATACCGCTGCGTAAAAGATACGGAAG
GAATGTCTCCTGCTAAGGTATATAAGCTGGTGGGAGAAAATGAAAACCTATATTTAAAAATGACGGACAG
CCGGTATAAAGGGACCACCTATGATGTGGAACGGGAAAAGGACATGATGCTATGGCTGGAAGGAAAGCTG
CCTGTTCCAAAGGTCCTGCACTTTGAACGGCATGATGGCTGGAGCAATCTGCTCATGAGTGAGGCCGATG
GCGTCCTTTGCTCGGAAGAGTATGAAGATGAACAAAGCCCTGAAAAGATTATCGAGCTGTATGCGGAGTG
CATCAGGCTCTTTCACTCCATCGACATATCGGATTGTCCCTATACGAATAGCTTAGACAGCCGCTTAGCC
GAATTGGATTACTTACTGAATAACGATCTGGCCGATGTGGATTGCGAAAACTGGGAAGAAGACACTCCAT
TTAAAGATCCGCGCGAGCTGTATGATTTTTTAAAGACGGAAAAGCCCGAAGAGGAACTTGTCTTTTCCCA
CGGCGACCTGGGAGACAGCAACATCTTTGTGAAAGATGGCAAAGTAAGTGGCTTTATTGATCTTGGGAGA
AGCGGCAGGGCGGACAAGTGGTATGACATTGCCTTCTGCGTCCGGTCGATCAGGGAGGATATCGGGGAAG
AACAGTATGTCGAGCTATTTTTTGACTTACTGGGGATCAAGCCTGATTGGGAGAAAATAAAATATTATAT
TTTACTGGATGAATTGTTTTAGTACCTAGAATGCATGACCAAAATCCCTTAACGTGAGTTTTCGTTCCAC
TGAGCGTCAGACCCCGTAGAAAAGATCAAAGGATCTTCTTGAGATCCTTTTTTTCTGCGCGTAATCTGCT
GCTTGCAAACAAAAAAACCACCGCTACCAGCGGTGGTTTGTTTGCCGGATCAAGAGCTACCAACTCTTTT
TCCGAAGGTAACTGGCTTCAGCAGAGCGCAGATACCAAATACTGTCCTTCTAGTGTAGCCGTAGTTAGGC
CACCACTTCAAGAACTCTGTAGCACCGCCTACATACCTCGCTCTGCTAATCCTGTTACCAGTGGCTGCTG
CCAGTGGCGATAAGTCGTGTCTTACCGGGTTGGACTCAAGACGATAGTTACCGGATAAGGCGCAGCGGTC
GGGCTGAACGGGGGGTTCGTGCACACAGCCCAGCTTGGAGCGAACGACCTACACCGAACTGAGATACCTA
CAGCGTGAGCTATGAGAAAGCGCCACGCTTCCCGAAGGGAGAAAGGCGGACAGGTATCCGGTAAGCGGCA
GGGTCGGAACAGGAGAGCGCACGAGGGAGCTTCCAGGGGGAAACGCCTGGTATCTTTATAGTCCTGTCGG
GTTTCGCCACCTCTGACTTGAGCGTCGATTTTTGTGATGCTCGTCAGGGGGGCGGAGCCTATGGAAAAAC
GCCAGCAACGCGGCCTTTTTACGGTTCCTGGCCTTTTGCTGGCCTTTTGCTCACATGTTCTTTCCTGCGT
TATCCCCTGATTCTGTGGATAACCGTATTACCGCCTTTGAGTGAGCTGATACCGCTCGCCGCAGCCGAAC
GACCGAGCGCAGCGAGTCAGTGAGCGAGGAAGCGGAAGAGCGCCTGATGCGGTATTTTCTCCTTACGCAT
CTGTGCGGTATTTCACACCGCATATGGTGCACTCTCAGTACAATCTGCTCTGATGCCGCATAGTTAAGCC
AGTATACACTCCGCTATCGCTACGTGACTGGGTCATGGCTGCGCCCCGACACCCGCCAACACCCGCTGAC
GCGCCCTGACGGGCTTGTCTGCTCCCGGCATCCGCTTACAGACAAGCTGTGACCGTCTCCGGGAGCTGCA
TGTGTCAGAGGTTTTCACCGTCATCACCGAAACGCGCGAGGCAGGGTGCCTTGATGTGGGCGCCGGCGGT
CGAGTGGCGACGGCGCGGCTTGTCCGCGCCCTGGTAGATTGCCTGGCCGTAGGCCAGCCATTTTTGAGCG
GCCAGCGGCCGCGATAGGCCGACGCGAAGCGGCGGGGCGTAGGGAGCGCAGCGACCGAAGGGTAGGCGCT
TTTTGCAGCTCTTCGGCTGTGCGCTGGCCAGACAGTTATGCACAGGCCAGGCGGGTTTTAAGAGTTTTAA
TAAGTTTTAAAGAGTTTTAGGCGGAAAAATCGCCTTTTTTCTCTTTTATATCAGTCACTTACATGTGTGA
CCGGTTCCCAATGTACGGCTTTGGGTTCCCAATGTACGGGTTCCGGTTCCCAATGTACGGCTTTGGGTTC
CCAATGTACGTGCTATCCACAGGAAACAGACCTTTTCGACCTTTTTCCCCTGCTAGGGCAATTTGCCCTA
GCATCTGCTCCGTACATTAGGAACCGGCGGATGCTTCGCCCTCGATCAGGTTGCGGTAGCGCATGACTAG
GATCGGGCCAGCCTGCCCCGCCTCCTCCTTCAAATCGTACTCCGGCAGGTCATTTGACCCGATCAGCTTG
CGCACGGTGAAACAGAACTTCTTGAACTCTCCGGCGCTGCCACTGCGTTCGTAGATCGTCTTGAACAACC
ATCTGGCTTCTGCCTTGCCTGCGGCGCGGCGTGCCAGGCGGTAGAGAAAACGGCCGATGCCGGGATCGAT
CAAAAAGTAATCGGGGTGAACCGTCAGCACGTCCGGGTTCTTGCCTTCTGTGATCTCGCGGTACATCCAA
TCAGCTAGCTCGATCTCGATGTACTCCGGCCGCCCGGTTTCGCTCTTTACGATCTTGTAGCGGCTAATCA
AGGCTTCACCCTCGGATACCGTCACCAGGCGGCCGTTCTTGGCCTTCTTCGTACGCTGCATGGCAACGTG
CGTGGTGTTTAACCGAATGCAGGTTTCTACCAGGTCGTCTTTCTGCTTTCCGCCATCGGCTCGCCGGCAG
AACTTGAGTACGTCCGCAACGTGTGGACGGAACACGCGGCCGGGCTTGTCTCCCTTCCCTTCCCGGTATC
GGTTCATGGATTCGGTTAGATGGGAAACCGCCATCAGTACCAGGTCGTAATCCCACACACTGGCCATGCC
GGCCGGCCCTGCGGAAACCTCTACGTGCCCGTCTGGAAGCTCGTAGCGGATCACCTCGCCAGCTCGTCGG
TCACGCTTCGACAGACGGAAAACGGCCACGTCCATGATGCTGCGACTATCGCGGGTGCCCACGTCATAGA
GCATCGGAACGAAAAAATCTGGTTGCTCGTCGCCCTTGGGCGGCTTCCTAATCGACGGCGCACCGGCTGC
CGGCGGTTGCCGGGATTCTTTGCGGATTCGATCAGCGGCCGCTTGCCACGATTCACCGGGGCGTGCTTCT
GCCTCGATGCGTTGCCGCTGGGCGGCCTGCGCGGCCTTCAACTTCTCCACCAGGTCATCACCCAGCGCCG
CGCCGATTTGTACCGGGCCGGATGGTTTGCGACCGCTCACGCCGATTCCTCGGGCTTGGGGGTTCCAGTG
CCATTGCAGGGCCGGCAGGCAACCCAGCCGCTTACGCCTGGCCAACCGCCCGTTCCTCCACACATGGGGC
ATTCCACGGCGTCGGTGCCTGGTTGTTCTTGATTTTCCATGCCGCCTCCTTTAGCCGCTAAAATTCATCT
ACTCATTTATTCATTTGCTCATTTACTCTGGTAGCTGCGCGATGTATTCAGATAGCAGCTCGGTAATGGT
CTTGCCTTGGCGTACCGCGTACATCTTCAGCTTGGTGTGATCCTCCGCCGGCAACTGAAAGTTGACCCGC
TTCATGGCTGGCGTGTCTGCCAGGCTGGCCAACGTTGCAGCCTTGCTGCTGCGTGCGCTCGGACGGCCGG
CACTTAGCGTGTTTGTGCTTTTGCTCATTTTCTCTTTACCTCATTAACTCAAATGAGTTTTGATTTAATT
TCAGCGGCCAGCGCCTGGACCTCGCGGGCAGCGTCGCCCTCGGGTTCTGATTCAAGAACGGTTGTGCCGG
CGGCGGCAGTGCCTGGGTAGCTCACGCGCTGCGTGATACGGGACTCAAGAATGGGCAGCTCGTACCCGGC
CAGCGCCTCGGCAACCTCACCGCCGATGCGCGTGCCTTTGATCGCCCGCGACACGACAAAGGCCGCTTGT
AGCCTTCCATCCGTGACCTCAATGCGCTGCTTAACCAGCTCCACCAGGTCGGCGGTGGCCCATATGTCGT
AAGGGCTTGGCTGCACCGGAATCAGCACGAAGTCGGCTGCCTTGATCGCGGACACAGCCAAGTCCGCCGC
CTGGGGCGCTCCGTCGATCACTACGAAGTCGCGCCGGCCGATGGCCTTCACGTCGCGGTCAATCGTCGGG
CGGTCGATGCCGACAACGGTTAGCGGTTGATCTTCCCGCACGGCCGCCCAATCGCGGGCACTGCCCTGGG
GATCGGAATCGACTAACAGAACATCGGCCCCGGCGAGTTGCAGGGCGCGGGCTAGATGGGTTGCGATGGT
CGTCTTGCCTGACCCGCCTTTCTGGTTAAGTACAGCGATAACCTTCATGCGTTCCCCTTGCGTATTTGTT
TATTTACTCATCGCATCATATACGCAGCGACCGCATGACGCAAGCTGTTTTACTCAAATACACATCACCT
TTTTAGACGGCGGCGCTCGGTTTCTTCAGCGGCCAAGCTGGCCGGCCAGGCCGCCAGCTTGGCATCAGAC
AAACCGGCCAGGATTTCATGCAGCCGCACGGTTGAGACGTGCGCGGGCGGCTCGAACACGTACCCGGCCG
CGATCATCTCCGCCTCGATCTCTTCGGTAATGAAAAACGGTTCGTCCTGGCCGTCCTGGTGCGGTTTCAT
GCTTGTTCCTCTTGGCGTTCATTCTCGGCGGCCGCCAGGGCGTCGGCCTCGGTCAATGCGTCCTCACGGA
AGGCACCGCGCCGCCTGGCCTCGGTGGGCGTCACTTCCTCGCTGCGCTCAAGTGCGCGGTACAGGGTCGA
GCGATGCACGCCAAGCAGTGCAGCCGCCTCTTTCACGGTGCGGCCTTCCTGGTCGATCAGCTCGCGGGCG
TGCGCGATCTGTGCCGGGGTGAGGGTAGGGCGGGGGCCAAACTTCACGCCTCGGGCCTTGGCGGCCTCGC
GCCCGCTCCGGGTGCGGTCGATGATTAGGGAACGCTCGAACTCGGCAATGCCGGCGAACACGGTCAACAC
CATGCGGCCGGCCGGCGTGGTGGTGTCGGCCCACGGCTCTGCCAGGCTACGCAGGCCCGCGCCGGCCTCC
TGGATGCGCTCGGCAATGTCCAGTAGGTCGCGGGTGCTGCGGGCCAGGCGGTCTAGCCTGGTCACTGTCA
CAACGTCGCCAGGGCGTAGGTGGTCAAGCATCCTGGCCAGCTCCGGGCGGTCGCGCCTGGTGCCGGTGAT
CTTCTCGGAAAACAGCTTGGTGCAGCCGGCCGCGTGCAGTTCGGCCCGTTGGTTGGTCAAGTCCTGGTCG
TCGGTGCTGACGCGGGCATAGCCCAGCAGGCCAGCGGCGGCGCTCTTGTTCATGGCGTAATGTCTCCGGT
TCTAGTCGCAAGTATTCTACTTTATGCGACTAAAACACGCGACAAGAAAACGCCAGGAAAAGGGCAGGGC
GGCAGCCTGTCGCGTAACTTAGGACTTGTGCGACATGTCGTTTTCAGAAGACGGCTGCACTGAACGTCAG
AAGCCGACTGCACTATAGCAGCGGAGGGGTTGGATCAAAGTACTTTGATCCCGAGGGGAACCCTGTGGTT
GGCATGCACATACAAATGGACGAACGGATAAACCTTTTCACGCCCTTTTAAATATCCGATTATTCTAATA
AACGCTCTTTTCTCTTAG
